Addgene plasmid #125499: lentiSAMv2 rs12189774-guide4
Purpose: CRISPR-mediated activation of human islet enhancer containing T2D-associated variant rs12189774 (VEGFA GWAS locus)
Depositing lab: Jorge Ferrer. Depositing organization: Imperial College London. Publication: Human pancreatic islet three-dimensional chromatin architecture provides insights into the genetics of type 2 diabetes. Miguel-Escalada I, Bonas-Guarch S, Cebola I, Ponsa-Cobas J, Mendieta-Esteban J, Atla G, Javierre BM, Rolando DMY, Farabella I, Morgan CC, Garcia-Hurtado J, Beucher A, Moran I, Pasquali L, Ramos-Rodriguez M, Appel EVR, Linneberg A, Gjesing AP, Witte DR, Pedersen O, Grarup N, Ravassard P, Torrents D, Mercader JM, Piemonti L, Berney T, de Koning EJP, Kerr-Conte J, Pattou F, Fedko IO, Groop L, Prokopenko I, Hansen T, Marti-Renom MA, Fraser P, Ferrer J. Nat Genet. 2019 Jun 28. pii: 10.1038/s41588-019-0457-0. doi: 10.1038/s41588-019-0457-0. PubMed 31253982.
Backbone
  Vector backbone: lentiSAMv2
  Backbone manufacturer: Feng Zhang (Addgene #75112)
  Vector type: Mammalian Expression, Lentiviral, CRISPR
  Selectable markers: Blasticidin
Growth in bacteria
  Bacterial resistance: Ampicillin, 100 μg/mL
  Growth temperature: 37°C
  Growth strain: Stbl3
  Copy number: High Copy
Gene/Insert
  Gene/Insert name: dCas9-VP64-2A-BlastR
  gRNA/shRNA sequence: TCTCTCTCTCATTGGCCCTC
  Species: H. sapiens (human)
  Promoter: EF1a core and U6
  Cloning method: Restriction Enzyme; 5′ cloning site Unknown (destroyed during cloning); 3′ cloning site Unknown (destroyed during cloning)
  Sequencing primers: 5′ GATCCGCCACCATGGATGC
Terms and licenses: Academic/Nonprofit Terms; Industry Terms: Not Available to Industry
How to cite: lentiSAMv2 rs12189774-guide4 was a gift from Jorge Ferrer (Addgene plasmid # 125499 ; http://n2t.net/addgene:125499 ; RRID:Addgene_125499)
