[The description below was written by a language model from this plasmid's Addgene catalogue record and pLannotate feature annotations shown in this document.]
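Description:
lentiSAMv2 rs12189774-guide4 is a lentiviral CRISPR activation plasmid built on the lentiSAMv2 backbone, carrying both a guide RNA cassette and a dCas9 activator in a single transfer vector for mammalian cells. In bacteria it is maintained through a high-copy ColE1/pUC-type origin with ampicillin resistance (AmpR); an f1 origin is also present. The backbone outside the viral region additionally carries an SV40/EM7-driven BleoR cassette. The viral portion has the layout of a CMV-driven chimeric 5' LTR followed by the HIV-1 Ψ packaging signal, a gag fragment, RRE and cPPT/CTS, with a WPRE and a truncated 3' LTR downstream of the payload. This lets the genomic RNA be packaged, exported in a Rev-dependent manner and integrated into target cells.

The payload has two expression units. A human U6 promoter drives a guide RNA targeting a human pancreatic islet enhancer that contains the type 2 diabetes-associated variant rs12189774 at the VEGFA GWAS locus. The S. pyogenes scaffold is annotated in fragments interrupted by two MS2 stem loops, which bind MS2 coat protein and can therefore recruit MS2-fused effector proteins supplied from a separate construct. The EF-1α core promoter drives a nucleoplasmin NLS-tagged, catalytically dead Cas9, which the record describes as fused to VP64 and linked through a 2A peptide to blasticidin S deaminase. The VP64 and 2A segments are not individually annotated in the feature table but would fall in the gap between dCas9 and BSD. Transduced cells are selected with blasticidin. The stated purpose is CRISPR-mediated activation of this enhancer, which allows the regulatory function of the variant-containing element to be studied.
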