Features (pLannotate 1.2.2; 38 found; start..end, strand, type, name):
     18..36      +  misc_RNA       MS2 stem loop: stem loop that binds the bacteriophage MS2 coat protein
     47..83      +  misc_RNA       gRNA scaffold (fragment): guide RNA scaffold for the Streptococcus pyogenes CRISPR/Cas9 system
     88..106     +  misc_RNA       MS2 stem loop: stem loop that binds the bacteriophage MS2 coat protein
    117..136     +  misc_RNA       gRNA scaffold (fragment): guide RNA scaffold for the Streptococcus pyogenes CRISPR/Cas9 system
    149..167     +  CDS            small t antigen (fragment): SV40 (simian virus 40) small t antigen
    193..404     +  promoter       EF-1α core promoter: core promoter for human elongation factor EF-1α
    421..468     +  CDS            nucleoplasmin NLS: bipartite nuclear localization signal from nucleoplasmin
    468..4569    +  CDS            dCas9 (fragment): catalytically dead mutant of the Cas9 endonuclease from the Streptococcus pyogenes Type II CRISPR/Cas system RNA-guided DNA-binding protein that lacks endonuclease activity due to the D10A mutation in the RuvC catalytic domain and the N863A mutation in the HNH catalytic domain
   4894..5292    +  CDS            BSD: blasticidin S deaminase; Aspergillus terreus BSD; confers resistance to blasticidin
   5293..5314    +  misc_feature   MCS (fragment): pBluescript multiple cloning site
   5317..5905    +  misc_feature   WPRE: woodchuck hepatitis virus posttranscriptional regulatory element
   5842..6423    +  CDS            nef (fragment): NEF_HV1H2 - Experimental evidence at protein level: Swiss-Prot protein existence level 1. Extracellular Nef protein targets CD4(+) T-lymphocytes for apoptosis by interacting with CXCR4 surface receptors. From Human immunodeficiency virus type 1 group M subtype B (isolate HXB2) (HIV-1).
   6430..6610    +  LTR            5' LTR (truncated): truncated 5' long terminal repeat (LTR) from HIV-1
   6642..6866    +  polyA_signal   bGH poly(A) signal: bovine growth hormone polyadenylation signal
   6870..6891    +  promoter       SV40 promoter (fragment): SV40 enhancer and early promoter
   6912..7340    +  rep_origin     f1 ori (sequence partly withheld): f1 bacteriophage origin of replication; arrow indicates direction of (+) strand synthesis
   7354..7683    +  promoter       SV40 promoter: SV40 enhancer and early promoter
   7731..7778    +  promoter       EM7 promoter: synthetic bacterial promoter&nbsp
   7797..8171    +  CDS            BleoR: antibiotic-binding protein; Sh ble from Streptoalloteichus hindustanus; confers resistance to bleomycin, phleomycin, and Zeocin™
   8181..8306    +  CDS            ble (fragment): BLE_KLEPN - Experimental evidence at protein level: Swiss-Prot protein existence level 1. Binding protein with a strong affinity to the bleomycin family of antibiotics. Binds to CL990; an antimitotic-antibiotic compound. From Klebsiella pneumoniae.
   8301..8422    +  polyA_signal   SV40 poly(A) signal: SV40 polyadenylation signal
   8493..8515    -  protein_bind   lac operator (fragment): The lac repressor binds to the lac operator to inhibit transcription in E. coli. This inhibition can be relieved by adding lactose or isopropyl-β-D-thiogalactopyranoside (IPTG). lac repressor encoded by lacI
   8519..8549    -  promoter       lac promoter: promoter for the E. coli lac operon
   8564..8585    -  protein_bind   CAP binding site: CAP binding activates transcription in the presence of cAMP. E. coli catabolite activator protein
   8598..8690    -  CDS            lacI (fragment): lac repressor; lacI; The lac repressor binds to the lac operator to inhibit transcription in E. coli. This inhibition can be relieved by adding lactose or isopropyl-β-D-thiogalactopyranoside (IPTG).
   8873..9461    -  rep_origin     ori: high-copy-number ColE1/pMB1/pBR322/pUC origin of replication
   9632..10492   -  CDS            AmpR: β-lactamase; bla; confers resistance to ampicillin, carbenicillin, and related antibiotics
  10493..10597   -  promoter       AmpR promoter: bla
  10656..10708   -  misc_feature   bom (fragment): basis of mobility region from pBR322
  10863..11242   +  enhancer       CMV enhancer: human cytomegalovirus immediate early enhancer
  11243..11442   +  promoter       CMV promoter: human cytomegalovirus (CMV) immediate early promoter
  11460..11640   +  LTR            5' LTR (truncated): truncated 5' long terminal repeat (LTR) from HIV-1
  11687..11812   +  misc_feature   HIV-1 Ψ: packaging signal of human immunodeficiency virus type 1
  11796..12159   +  CDS            HIV-1 gag (fragment): gag protein from human immunodeficiency virus 1; gag
  12305..12538   +  misc_feature   RRE: The Rev response element (RRE) of HIV-1 allows for Rev-dependent mRNA export from the nucleus to the cytoplasm.
  12915..13015   +  CDS            Rev (fragment): human immunodeficiency virus 1 (HIV-1) Rev protein; rev; enhances nuclear export of unspliced and incompletely spliced viral mRNAs
  13065..13182   +  misc_feature   cPPT/CTS: central polypurine tract and central termination sequence of HIV-1
  13232..13472   +  promoter       U6 promoter: RNA polymerase III promoter for human U6 snRNA
>Addgene plasmid #125499 | lentiSAMv2 rs12189774-guide4 | addgene full sequence | sequence record 251542 | Addgene NGS Result
GTTTTAGAGCTAGGCCAACATGAGGATCACCCATGTCTGCAGGGCCTAGCAAGTTAAAATAAGGCTAGTC
CGTTATCAACTTGGCCAACATGAGGATCACCCATGTCTGCAGGGCCAAGTGGCACCGAGTCGGTGCTTTT
TTTGGATCCTAGGTCTTGAAAGGAGTGGGAATTGGCTCCGGTGCCCGTCAGTGGGCAGAGCGCACATCGC
CCACAGTCCCCGAGAAGTTGGGGGGAGGGGTCGGCAATTGATCCGGTGCCTAGAGAAGGTGGCGCGGGGT
AAACTGGGAAAGTGATGTCGTGTACTGGCTCCGCCTTTTTCCCGAGGGTGGGGGAGAACCGTATATAAGT
GCAGTAGTCGCCGTGAACGTTCTTTTTCGCAACGGGTTTGCCGCCAGAACACAGGCGTACGGCCACCATG
AAAAGGCCGGCGGCCACGAAAAAGGCCGGCCAGGCAAAAAAGAAAAAGGACAAGAAGTACAGCATCGGCC
TGGCCATCGGCACCAACTCTGTGGGCTGGGCCGTGATCACCGACGAGTACAAGGTGCCCAGCAAGAAATT
CAAGGTGCTGGGCAACACCGACCGGCACAGCATCAAGAAGAACCTGATCGGAGCCCTGCTGTTCGACAGC
GGCGAAACAGCCGAGGCCACCCGGCTGAAGAGAACCGCCAGAAGAAGATACACCAGACGGAAGAACCGGA
TCTGCTATCTGCAAGAGATCTTCAGCAACGAGATGGCCAAGGTGGACGACAGCTTCTTCCACAGACTGGA
AGAGTCCTTCCTGGTGGAAGAGGATAAGAAGCACGAGCGGCACCCCATCTTCGGCAACATCGTGGACGAG
GTGGCCTACCACGAGAAGTACCCCACCATCTACCACCTGAGAAAGAAACTGGTGGACAGCACCGACAAGG
CCGACCTGCGGCTGATCTATCTGGCCCTGGCCCACATGATCAAGTTCCGGGGCCACTTCCTGATCGAGGG
CGACCTGAACCCCGACAACAGCGACGTGGACAAGCTGTTCATCCAGCTGGTGCAGACCTACAACCAGCTG
TTCGAGGAAAACCCCATCAACGCCAGCGGCGTGGACGCCAAGGCCATCCTGTCTGCCAGACTGAGCAAGA
GCAGACGGCTGGAAAATCTGATCGCCCAGCTGCCCGGCGAGAAGAAGAATGGCCTGTTCGGCAACCTGAT
TGCCCTGAGCCTGGGCCTGACCCCCAACTTCAAGAGCAACTTCGACCTGGCCGAGGATGCCAAACTGCAG
CTGAGCAAGGACACCTACGACGACGACCTGGACAACCTGCTGGCCCAGATCGGCGACCAGTACGCCGACC
TGTTTCTGGCCGCCAAGAACCTGTCCGACGCCATCCTGCTGAGCGACATCCTGAGAGTGAACACCGAGAT
CACCAAGGCCCCCCTGAGCGCCTCTATGATCAAGAGATACGACGAGCACCACCAGGACCTGACCCTGCTG
AAAGCTCTCGTGCGGCAGCAGCTGCCTGAGAAGTACAAAGAGATTTTCTTCGACCAGAGCAAGAACGGCT
ACGCCGGCTACATTGACGGCGGAGCCAGCCAGGAAGAGTTCTACAAGTTCATCAAGCCCATCCTGGAAAA
GATGGACGGCACCGAGGAACTGCTCGTGAAGCTGAACAGAGAGGACCTGCTGCGGAAGCAGCGGACCTTC
GACAACGGCAGCATCCCCCACCAGATCCACCTGGGAGAGCTGCACGCCATTCTGCGGCGGCAGGAAGATT
TTTACCCATTCCTGAAGGACAACCGGGAAAAGATCGAGAAGATCCTGACCTTCCGCATCCCCTACTACGT
GGGCCCTCTGGCCAGGGGAAACAGCAGATTCGCCTGGATGACCAGAAAGAGCGAGGAAACCATCACCCCC
TGGAACTTCGAGGAAGTGGTGGACAAGGGCGCTTCCGCCCAGAGCTTCATCGAGCGGATGACCAACTTCG
ATAAGAACCTGCCCAACGAGAAGGTGCTGCCCAAGCACAGCCTGCTGTACGAGTACTTCACCGTGTATAA
CGAGCTGACCAAAGTGAAATACGTGACCGAGGGAATGAGAAAGCCCGCCTTCCTGAGCGGCGAGCAGAAA
AAGGCCATCGTGGACCTGCTGTTCAAGACCAACCGGAAAGTGACCGTGAAGCAGCTGAAAGAGGACTACT
TCAAGAAAATCGAGTGCTTCGACTCCGTGGAAATCTCCGGCGTGGAAGATCGGTTCAACGCCTCCCTGGG
CACATACCACGATCTGCTGAAAATTATCAAGGACAAGGACTTCCTGGACAATGAGGAAAACGAGGACATT
CTGGAAGATATCGTGCTGACCCTGACACTGTTTGAGGACAGAGAGATGATCGAGGAACGGCTGAAAACCT
ATGCCCACCTGTTCGACGACAAAGTGATGAAGCAGCTGAAGCGGCGGAGATACACCGGCTGGGGCAGGCT
GAGCCGGAAGCTGATCAACGGCATCCGGGACAAGCAGTCCGGCAAGACAATCCTGGATTTCCTGAAGTCC
GACGGCTTCGCCAACAGAAACTTCATGCAGCTGATCCACGACGACAGCCTGACCTTTAAAGAGGACATCC
AGAAAGCCCAGGTGTCCGGCCAGGGCGATAGCCTGCACGAGCACATTGCCAATCTGGCCGGCAGCCCCGC
CATTAAGAAGGGCATCCTGCAGACAGTGAAGGTGGTGGACGAGCTCGTGAAAGTGATGGGCCGGCACAAG
CCCGAGAACATCGTGATCGAAATGGCCAGAGAGAACCAGACCACCCAGAAGGGACAGAAGAACAGCCGCG
AGAGAATGAAGCGGATCGAAGAGGGCATCAAAGAGCTGGGCAGCCAGATCCTGAAAGAACACCCCGTGGA
AAACACCCAGCTGCAGAACGAGAAGCTGTACCTGTACTACCTGCAGAATGGGCGGGATATGTACGTGGAC
CAGGAACTGGACATCAACCGGCTGTCCGACTACGATGTGGACCACATCGTGCCTCAGAGCTTTCTGAAGG
ACGACTCCATCGACAACAAGGTGCTGACCAGAAGCGACAAGGCCCGGGGCAAGAGCGACAACGTGCCCTC
CGAAGAGGTCGTGAAGAAGATGAAGAACTACTGGCGGCAGCTGCTGAACGCCAAGCTGATTACCCAGAGA
AAGTTCGACAATCTGACCAAGGCCGAGAGAGGCGGCCTGAGCGAACTGGATAAGGCCGGCTTCATCAAGA
GACAGCTGGTGGAAACCCGGCAGATCACAAAGCACGTGGCACAGATCCTGGACTCCCGGATGAACACTAA
GTACGACGAGAATGACAAGCTGATCCGGGAAGTGAAAGTGATCACCCTGAAGTCCAAGCTGGTGTCCGAT
TTCCGGAAGGATTTCCAGTTTTACAAAGTGCGCGAGATCAACAACTACCACCACGCCCACGACGCCTACC
TGAACGCCGTCGTGGGAACCGCCCTGATCAAAAAGTACCCTAAGCTGGAAAGCGAGTTCGTGTACGGCGA
CTACAAGGTGTACGACGTGCGGAAGATGATCGCCAAGAGCGAGCAGGAAATCGGCAAGGCTACCGCCAAG
TACTTCTTCTACAGCAACATCATGAACTTTTTCAAGACCGAGATTACCCTGGCCAACGGCGAGATCCGGA
AGCGGCCTCTGATCGAGACAAACGGCGAAACCGGGGAGATCGTGTGGGATAAGGGCCGGGATTTTGCCAC
CGTGCGGAAAGTGCTGAGCATGCCCCAAGTGAATATCGTGAAAAAGACCGAGGTGCAGACAGGCGGCTTC
AGCAAAGAGTCTATCCTGCCCAAGAGGAACAGCGATAAGCTGATCGCCAGAAAGAAGGACTGGGACCCTA
AGAAGTACGGCGGCTTCGACAGCCCCACCGTGGCCTATTCTGTGCTGGTGGTGGCCAAAGTGGAAAAGGG
CAAGTCCAAGAAACTGAAGAGTGTGAAAGAGCTGCTGGGGATCACCATCATGGAAAGAAGCAGCTTCGAG
AAGAATCCCATCGACTTTCTGGAAGCCAAGGGCTACAAAGAAGTGAAAAAGGACCTGATCATCAAGCTGC
CTAAGTACTCCCTGTTCGAGCTGGAAAACGGCCGGAAGAGAATGCTGGCCTCTGCCGGCGAACTGCAGAA
GGGAAACGAACTGGCCCTGCCCTCCAAATATGTGAACTTCCTGTACCTGGCCAGCCACTATGAGAAGCTG
AAGGGCTCCCCCGAGGATAATGAGCAGAAACAGCTGTTTGTGGAACAGCACAAGCACTACCTGGACGAGA
TCATCGAGCAGATCAGCGAGTTCTCCAAGAGAGTGATCCTGGCCGACGCTAATCTGGACAAAGTGCTGTC
CGCCTACAACAAGCACCGGGATAAGCCCATCAGAGAGCAGGCCGAGAATATCATCCACCTGTTTACCCTG
ACCAATCTGGGAGCCCCTGCCGCCTTCAAGTACTTTGACACCACCATCGACCGGAAGAGGTACACCAGCA
CCAAAGAGGTGCTGGACGCCACCCTGATCCACCAGAGCATCACCGGCCTGTACGAGACACGGATCGACCT
GTCTCAGCTGGGAGGCGACAGCGCTGGAGGAGGTGGAAGCGGAGGAGGAGGAAGCGGAGGAGGAGGTAGC
GGACCTAAGAAAAAGAGGAAGGTGGCGGCCGCTGGATCCGGACGGGCTGACGCATTGGACGATTTTGATC
TGGATATGCTGGGAAGTGACGCCCTCGATGATTTTGACCTTGACATGCTTGGTTCGGATGCCCTTGATGA
CTTTGACCTCGACATGCTCGGCAGTGACGCCCTTGATGATTTCGACCTGGACATGCTGATTAACTGTACA
GGCAGTGGAGAGGGCAGAGGAAGTCTGCTAACATGCGGTGACGTCGAGGAGAATCCTGGCCCAATGGCCA
AGCCTTTGTCTCAAGAAGAATCCACCCTCATTGAAAGAGCAACGGCTACAATCAACAGCATCCCCATCTC
TGAAGACTACAGCGTCGCCAGCGCAGCTCTCTCTAGCGACGGCCGCATCTTCACTGGTGTCAATGTATAT
CATTTTACTGGGGGACCTTGTGCAGAACTCGTGGTGCTGGGCACTGCTGCTGCTGCGGCAGCTGGCAACC
TGACTTGTATCGTCGCGATCGGAAATGAGAACAGGGGCATCTTGAGCCCCTGCGGACGGTGCCGACAGGT
GCTTCTCGATCTGCATCCTGGGATCAAAGCCATAGTGAAGGACAGTGATGGACAGCCGACGGCAGTTGGG
ATTCGTGAATTGCTGCCCTCTGGTTATGTGTGGGAGGGCTAAGAATTCGATATCAAGCTTATCGGTAATC
AACCTCTGGATTACAAAATTTGTGAAAGATTGACTGGTATTCTTAACTATGTTGCTCCTTTTACGCTATG
TGGATACGCTGCTTTAATGCCTTTGTATCATGCTATTGCTTCCCGTATGGCTTTCATTTTCTCCTCCTTG
TATAAATCCTGGTTGCTGTCTCTTTATGAGGAGTTGTGGCCCGTTGTCAGGCAACGTGGCGTGGTGTGCA
CTGTGTTTGCTGACGCAACCCCCACTGGTTGGGGCATTGCCACCACCTGTCAGCTCCTTTCCGGGACTTT
CGCTTTCCCCCTCCCTATTGCCACGGCGGAACTCATCGCCGCCTGCCTTGCCCGCTGCTGGACAGGGGCT
CGGCTGTTGGGCACTGACAATTCCGTGGTGTTGTCGGGGAAATCATCGTCCTTTCCTTGGCTGCTCGCCT
GTGTTGCCACCTGGATTCTGCGCGGGACGTCCTTCTGCTACGTCCCTTCGGCCCTCAATCCAGCGGACCT
TCCTTCCCGCGGCCTGCTGCCGGCTCTGCGGCCTCTTCCGCGTCTTCGCCTTCGCCCTCAGACGAGTCGG
ATCTCCCTTTGGGCCGCCTCCCCGCATCGATACCGTCGACCTCGAGACCTAGAAAAACATGGAGCAATCA
CAAGTAGCAATACAGCAGCTACCAATGCTGATTGTGCCTGGCTAGAAGCACAAGAGGAGGAGGAGGTGGG
TTTTCCAGTCACACCTCAGGTACCTTTAAGACCAATGACTTACAAGGCAGCTGTAGATCTTAGCCACTTT
TTAAAAGAAAAGGGGGGACTGGAAGGGCTAATTCACTCCCAACGAAGACAAGATATCCTTGATCTGTGGA
TCTACCACACACAAGGCTACTTCCCTGATTGGCAGAACTACACACCAGGGCCAGGGATCAGATATCCACT
GACCTTTGGATGGTGCTACAAGCTAGTACCAGTTGAGCAAGAGAAGGTAGAAGAAGCCAATGAAGGAGAG
AACACCCGCTTGTTACACCCTGTGAGCCTGCATGGGATGGATGACCCGGAGAGAGAAGTATTAGAGTGGA
GGTTTGACAGCCGCCTAGCATTTCATCACATGGCCCGAGAGCTGCATCCGGACTGTACTGGGTCTCTCTG
GTTAGACCAGATCTGAGCCTGGGAGCTCTCTGGCTAACTAGGGAACCCACTGCTTAAGCCTCAATAAAGC
TTGCCTTGAGTGCTTCAAGTAGTGTGTGCCCGTCTGTTGTGTGACTCTGGTAACTAGAGATCCCTCAGAC
CCTTTTAGTCAGTGTGGAAAATCTCTAGCAGGGCCCGTTTAAACCCGCTGATCAGCCTCGACTGTGCCTT
CTAGTTGCCAGCCATCTGTTGTTTGCCCCTCCCCCGTGCCTTCCTTGACCCTGGAAGGTGCCACTCCCAC
TGTCCTTTCCTAATAAAATGAGGAAATTGCATCGCATTGTCTGAGTAGGTGTCATTCTATTCTGGGGGGT
GGGGTGGGGCAGGACAGCAAGGGGGAGGATTGGGAAGACAATAGCAGGCATGCTGGGGATGCGGTGGGCT
CTATGGCTTCTGAGGCGGAAAGAACCAGCTGGGGCTCTAGGGGGTATCCCC
[124 nt withheld, positions 6912-7035]
C
[91 nt withheld, positions 7037-7127]
A
[49 nt withheld, positions 7129-7177]
CCTTTGACGTTGGAGTCCACGTTCTTT
[37 nt withheld, positions 7205-7241]
ACCCTATCTCGGTCTATTCTTTTGATTTATAAGGGATTTTGCCGATTTCGGCCTATTGGTTAAAAAATGA
GCTGATTTAACAAAAATTTAACGCGAATTAATTCTGTGGAATGTGTGTCAGTTAGGGTGTGGAAAGTCCC
CAGGCTCCCCAGCAGGCAGAAGTATGCAAAGCATGCATCTCAATTAGTCAGCAACCAGGTGTGGAAAGTC
CCCAGGCTCCCCAGCAGGCAGAAGTATGCAAAGCATGCATCTCAATTAGTCAGCAACCATAGTCCCGCCC
CTAACTCCGCCCATCCCGCCCCTAACTCCGCCCAGTTCCGCCCATTCTCCGCCCCATGGCTGACTAATTT
TTTTTATTTATGCAGAGGCCGAGGCCGCCTCTGCCTCTGAGCTATTCCAGAAGTAGTGAGGAGGCTTTTT
TGGAGGCCTAGGCTTTTGCAAAAAGCTCCCGGGAGCTTGTATATCCATTTTCGGATCTGATCAGCACGTG
TTGACAATTAATCATCGGCATAGTATATCGGCATAGTATAATACGACAAGGTGAGGAACTAAACCATGGC
CAAGTTGACCAGTGCCGTTCCGGTGCTCACCGCGCGCGACGTCGCCGGAGCGGTCGAGTTCTGGACCGAC
CGGCTCGGGTTCTCCCGGGACTTCGTGGAGGACGACTTCGCCGGTGTGGTCCGGGACGACGTGACCCTGT
TCATCAGCGCGGTCCAGGACCAGGTGGTGCCGGACAACACCCTGGCCTGGGTGTGGGTGCGCGGCCTGGA
CGAGCTGTACGCCGAGTGGTCGGAGGTCGTGTCCACGAACTTCCGGGACGCCTCCGGGCCGGCCATGACC
GAGATCGGCGAGCAGCCGTGGGGGCGGGAGTTCGCCCTGCGCGACCCGGCCGGCAACTGCGTGCACTTCG
TGGCCGAGGAGCAGGACTGACACGTGCTACGAGATTTCGATTCCACCGCCGCCTTCTATGAAAGGTTGGG
CTTCGGAATCGTTTTCCGGGACGCCGGCTGGATGATCCTCCAGCGCGGGGATCTCATGCTGGAGTTCTTC
GCCCACCCCAACTTGTTTATTGCAGCTTATAATGGTTACAAATAAAGCAATAGCATCACAAATTTCACAA
ATAAAGCATTTTTTTCACTGCATTCTAGTTGTGGTTTGTCCAAACTCATCAATGTATCTTATCATGTCTG
TATACCGTCGACCTCTAGCTAGAGCTTGGCGTAATCATGGTCATAGCTGTTTCCTGTGTGAAATTGTTAT
CCGCTCACAATTCCACACAACATACGAGCCGGAAGCATAAAGTGTAAAGCCTGGGGTGCCTAATGAGTGA
GCTAACTCACATTAATTGCGTTGCGCTCACTGCCCGCTTTCCAGTCGGGAAACCTGTCGTGCCAGCTGCA
TTAATGAATCGGCCAACGCGCGGGGAGAGGCGGTTTGCGTATTGGGCGCTCTTCCGCTTCCTCGCTCACT
GACTCGCTGCGCTCGGTCGTTCGGCTGCGGCGAGCGGTATCAGCTCACTCAAAGGCGGTAATACGGTTAT
CCACAGAATCAGGGGATAACGCAGGAAAGAACATGTGAGCAAAAGGCCAGCAAAAGGCCAGGAACCGTAA
AAAGGCCGCGTTGCTGGCGTTTTTCCATAGGCTCCGCCCCCCTGACGAGCATCACAAAAATCGACGCTCA
AGTCAGAGGTGGCGAAACCCGACAGGACTATAAAGATACCAGGCGTTTCCCCCTGGAAGCTCCCTCGTGC
GCTCTCCTGTTCCGACCCTGCCGCTTACCGGATACCTGTCCGCCTTTCTCCCTTCGGGAAGCGTGGCGCT
TTCTCATAGCTCACGCTGTAGGTATCTCAGTTCGGTGTAGGTCGTTCGCTCCAAGCTGGGCTGTGTGCAC
GAACCCCCCGTTCAGCCCGACCGCTGCGCCTTATCCGGTAACTATCGTCTTGAGTCCAACCCGGTAAGAC
ACGACTTATCGCCACTGGCAGCAGCCACTGGTAACAGGATTAGCAGAGCGAGGTATGTAGGCGGTGCTAC
AGAGTTCTTGAAGTGGTGGCCTAACTACGGCTACACTAGAAGAACAGTATTTGGTATCTGCGCTCTGCTG
AAGCCAGTTACCTTCGGAAAAAGAGTTGGTAGCTCTTGATCCGGCAAACAAACCACCGCTGGTAGCGGTG
GTTTTTTTGTTTGCAAGCAGCAGATTACGCGCAGAAAAAAAGGATCTCAAGAAGATCCTTTGATCTTTTC
TACGGGGTCTGACGCTCAGTGGAACGAAAACTCACGTTAAGGGATTTTGGTCATGAGATTATCAAAAAGG
ATCTTCACCTAGATCCTTTTAAATTAAAAATGAAGTTTTAAATCAATCTAAAGTATATATGAGTAAACTT
GGTCTGACAGTTACCAATGCTTAATCAGTGAGGCACCTATCTCAGCGATCTGTCTATTTCGTTCATCCAT
AGTTGCCTGACTCCCCGTCGTGTAGATAACTACGATACGGGAGGGCTTACCATCTGGCCCCAGTGCTGCA
ATGATACCGCGAGACCCACGCTCACCGGCTCCAGATTTATCAGCAATAAACCAGCCAGCCGGAAGGGCCG
AGCGCAGAAGTGGTCCTGCAACTTTATCCGCCTCCATCCAGTCTATTAATTGTTGCCGGGAAGCTAGAGT
AAGTAGTTCGCCAGTTAATAGTTTGCGCAACGTTGTTGCCATTGCTACAGGCATCGTGGTGTCACGCTCG
TCGTTTGGTATGGCTTCATTCAGCTCCGGTTCCCAACGATCAAGGCGAGTTACATGATCCCCCATGTTGT
GCAAAAAAGCGGTTAGCTCCTTCGGTCCTCCGATCGTTGTCAGAAGTAAGTTGGCCGCAGTGTTATCACT
CATGGTTATGGCAGCACTGCATAATTCTCTTACTGTCATGCCATCCGTAAGATGCTTTTCTGTGACTGGT
GAGTACTCAACCAAGTCATTCTGAGAATAGTGTATGCGGCGACCGAGTTGCTCTTGCCCGGCGTCAATAC
GGGATAATACCGCGCCACATAGCAGAACTTTAAAAGTGCTCATCATTGGAAAACGTTCTTCGGGGCGAAA
ACTCTCAAGGATCTTACCGCTGTTGAGATCCAGTTCGATGTAACCCACTCGTGCACCCAACTGATCTTCA
GCATCTTTTACTTTCACCAGCGTTTCTGGGTGAGCAAAAACAGGAAGGCAAAATGCCGCAAAAAAGGGAA
TAAGGGCGACACGGAAATGTTGAATACTCATACTCTTCCTTTTTCAATATTATTGAAGCATTTATCAGGG
TTATTGTCTCATGAGCGGATACATATTTGAATGTATTTAGAAAAATAAACAAATAGGGGTTCCGCGCACA
TTTCCCCGAAAAGTGCCACCTGACGTCGACGGATCGGGAGATCTCCCGATCCCCTATGGTGCACTCTCAG
TACAATCTGCTCTGATGCCGCATAGTTAAGCCAGTATCTGCTCCCTGCTTGTGTGTTGGAGGTCGCTGAG
TAGTGCGCGAGCAAAATTTAAGCTACAACAAGGCAAGGCTTGACCGACAATTGCATGAAGAATCTGCTTA
GGGTTAGGCGTTTTGCGCTGCTTCGCGATGTACGGGCCAGATATACGCGTTGACATTGATTATTGACTAG
TTATTAATAGTAATCAATTACGGGGTCATTAGTTCATAGCCCATATATGGAGTTCCGCGTTACATAACTT
ACGGTAAATGGCCCGCCTGGCTGACCGCCCAACGACCCCCGCCCATTGACGTCAATAATGACGTATGTTC
CCATAGTAACGCCAATAGGGACTTTCCATTGACGTCAATGGGTGGAGTATTTACGGTAAACTGCCCACTT
GGCAGTACATCAAGTGTATCATATGCCAAGTACGCCCCCTATTGACGTCAATGACGGTAAATGGCCCGCC
TGGCATTATGCCCAGTACATGACCTTATGGGACTTTCCTACTTGGCAGTACATCTACGTATTAGTCATCG
CTATTACCATGGTGATGCGGTTTTGGCAGTACATCAATGGGCGTGGATAGCGGTTTGACTCACGGGGATT
TCCAAGTCTCCACCCCATTGACGTCAATGGGAGTTTGTTTTGGCACCAAAATCAACGGGACTTTCCAAAA
TGTCGTAACAACTCCGCCCCATTGACGCAAATGGGCGGTAGGCGTGTACGGTGGGAGGTCTATATAAGCA
GCGCGTTTTGCCTGTACTGGGTCTCTCTGGTTAGACCAGATCTGAGCCTGGGAGCTCTCTGGCTAACTAG
GGAACCCACTGCTTAAGCCTCAATAAAGCTTGCCTTGAGTGCTTCAAGTAGTGTGTGCCCGTCTGTTGTG
TGACTCTGGTAACTAGAGATCCCTCAGACCCTTTTAGTCAGTGTGGAAAATCTCTAGCAGTGGCGCCCGA
ACAGGGACTTGAAAGCGAAAGGGAAACCAGAGGAGCTCTCTCGACGCAGGACTCGGCTTGCTGAAGCGCG
CACGGCAAGAGGCGAGGGGCGGCGACTGGTGAGTACGCCAAAAATTTTGACTAGCGGAGGCTAGAAGGAG
AGAGATGGGTGCGAGAGCGTCAGTATTAAGCGGGGGAGAATTAGATCGCGATGGGAAAAAATTCGGTTAA
GGCCAGGGGGAAAGAAAAAATATAAATTAAAACATATAGTATGGGCAAGCAGGGAGCTAGAACGATTCGC
AGTTAATCCTGGCCTGTTAGAAACATCAGAAGGCTGTAGACAAATACTGGGACAGCTACAACCATCCCTT
CAGACAGGATCAGAAGAACTTAGATCATTATATAATACAGTAGCAACCCTCTATTGTGTGCATCAAAGGA
TAGAGATAAAAGACACCAAGGAAGCTTTAGACAAGATAGAGGAAGAGCAAAACAAAAGTAAGACCACCGC
ACAGCAAGCGGCCGCTGATCTTCAGACCTGGAGGAGGAGATATGAGGGACAATTGGAGAAGTGAATTATA
TAAATATAAAGTAGTAAAAATTGAACCATTAGGAGTAGCACCCACCAAGGCAAAGAGAAGAGTGGTGCAG
AGAGAAAAAAGAGCAGTGGGAATAGGAGCTTTGTTCCTTGGGTTCTTGGGAGCAGCAGGAAGCACTATGG
GCGCAGCGTCAATGACGCTGACGGTACAGGCCAGACAATTATTGTCTGGTATAGTGCAGCAGCAGAACAA
TTTGCTGAGGGCTATTGAGGCGCAACAGCATCTGTTGCAACTCACAGTCTGGGGCATCAAGCAGCTCCAG
GCAAGAATCCTGGCTGTGGAAAGATACCTAAAGGATCAACAGCTCCTGGGGATTTGGGGTTGCTCTGGAA
AACTCATTTGCACCACTGCTGTGCCTTGGAATGCTAGTTGGAGTAATAAATCTCTGGAACAGATTTGGAA
TCACACGACCTGGATGGAGTGGGACAGAGAAATTAACAATTACACAAGCTTAATACACTCCTTAATTGAA
GAATCGCAAAACCAGCAAGAAAAGAATGAACAAGAATTATTGGAATTAGATAAATGGGCAAGTTTGTGGA
ATTGGTTTAACATAACAAATTGGCTGTGGTATATAAAATTATTCATAATGATAGTAGGAGGCTTGGTAGG
TTTAAGAATAGTTTTTGCTGTACTTTCTATAGTGAATAGAGTTAGGCAGGGATATTCACCATTATCGTTT
CAGACCCACCTCCCAACCCCGAGGGGACCCGACAGGCCCGAAGGAATAGAAGAAGAAGGTGGAGAGAGAG
ACAGAGACAGATCCATTCGATTAGTGAACGGATCGGCACTGCGTGCGCCAATTCTGCAGACAAATGGCAG
TATTCATCCACAATTTTAAAAGAAAAGGGGGGATTGGGGGGTACAGTGCAGGGGAAAGAATAGTAGACAT
AATAGCAACAGACATACAAACTAAAGAATTACAAAAACAAATTACAAAAATTCAAAATTTTCGGGTTTAT
TACAGGGACAGCAGAGATCCAGTTTGGTTAATTAGCTAGCGAGGGCCTATTTCCCATGATTCCTTCATAT
TTGCATATACGATACAAGGCTGTTAGAGAGATAATTGGAATTAATTTGACTGTAAACACAAAGATATTAG
TACAAAATACGTGACGTAGAAAGTAATAATTTCTTGGGTAGTTTGCAGTTTTAAAATTATGTTTTAAAAT
GGACTATCATATGCTTACCGTAACTTGAAAGTATTTCGATTTCTTGGCTTTATATATCTTGTGGAAAGGA
CGAAACACCGTCTCTCTCTCATTGGCCCTC
