>Addgene plasmid #125499 | lentiSAMv2 rs12189774-guide4 | depositor partial sequence | sequence record 240176 | Guide RNA, MS2 stem loops
TNNNNNNTTATNGTTTTAAAATGGACTATCATATGCTTACCGTAACTTGAAAGTATTTCGATTTCTTGGC
TTTATATATCTTGTGGAAAGGACGAAACACCGTCTCTCTCTCATTGGCCCTCGTTTTAGAGCTAGGCCAA
CATGAGGATCACCCATGTCTGCAGGGCCTAGCAAGTTAAAATAAGGCTAGTCCGTTATCAACTTGGCCAA
CATGAGGATCACCCATGTCTGCAGGGCCAAGTGGCACCGAGTCGGTGCTTTTTTTGGATCCTAGGTCTTG
AAAGGAGTGGGAATTGGCTCCGGTGCCCGTCAGTGGGCAGAGCGCACATCGCCCACAGTCCCCGAGAAGT
TGGGGGGAGGGGTCGGCAATTGATCCGGTGCCTAGAGAAGGTGGCGCGGGGTAAAGTGGGAAAGTGATGT
CGTGTACTGGTCTCCGCCTGTTTTCGCGACGTGGATGGGGGCTTAACCCTGTCATTATAAAGTTGACAGT
CAATCCGCACGTTGATACAGTTCTGCCTTATTTACGCCATAGCGTGCGTATGTGGCGCAGGCCCNNNCAA
ACCATCTACNTGGCCGTTTACCAGCGTCCCCTACCCCCCACTANGTTAACAATACACGCGGCCCCCCGGC
GGGCTTGACGGCTCCCCCAAACCCGGCCAACAACCAACCAAAAAAAGGTTGGTTCCTCCCTTGGGGGGTT
CCAAACCTAAATTGGTTGGGAACCTTATTAATTCAANCTTTAATTAATTGGGTTAATTAATTAACAAAAA
AATTTGGTTGGGAAAATCCCTAAATTAATTGGGGGAATTAAAGGGCCTTTAAAAAGCCCCAAAGGGGANN
NCTAAAGGTTTGGCCTGGGGGGGGGCCNCCCATTTTNGGGGGGGAGCCCCNCCCANATNNTACCCGCGGG
AAGGGCNNNAAAGGCCCGCCCNGAAAGGAAATCCCTNTTTGCCCCGTTTGGGGTTTNTAGGGAGGGAGGG
TCCCCTTTTTGGGNAAGGGGGGGCCCTCCCCTGGGCTTACGGGGCAAATTTTCGCCCAAACCCCCCCCGG
GGGTAAAATCCCCGGGGGAAAAGGGCTTTTTAAAACCCCCAAAAAAAAAGGCGGGGTTTTGGNGGGCCCC
CCCCCCCCCAAAAGGGGGCCCCAAAAGAAGGGGCAAAAAAAAAAAAATTTTNTTTTCCCCCAAAAAAAAG
GGNGGGGTTTTTGGGGCCCCCTTTTTGGGGGGGGGGGGGCCCCAAAAAAAAACCCCCAAAACCCCTCCCC
CGGGGTAAAACCCCCNCCCCGGAGGGGGGCCCCAAAAACCCCTAAAAGGGGCCCCAAAATTTTTTCCNNA
AAAAAAAGGGGAAAAAAAAAGGGGGAAAAAAAACCCCCCCTTTTGGGNGAAATTTTACCCGGGGGGGCTA
AAAGGGTCCCCCCCCCCCTTTTGGGGCCCCCTTTGGGGTTTTTTTCCCCGGGTAAAACCCAAAAGGGTCC
NCTGGGGGGGCCCCGGGAAAAAAAAAAACCCCAAAGGGACCCCCCCGGGGAAAAGGGGGGGGCCCCCCCA
ATCCCCCCCCCCGGAGGGGCCCCTTTTGGGGAAAAAAAGGGGAAAGGGAAAAAAACCCCCCCGGGCCCCC
CCCAAAAGGGAAAAAAAGGGCAAAAAAAGGGAAAAATTTAAACCCCCAATCCCCCCCAAAAAGGGAAAAC
CCCGGTGGGGGAAAAAAGGGGGAAAAAAANCCCCCCCTGGGGGNAAAATTTCCCTTTTCGGGCCCCATTT
AAATTTTCCCTTTTGGGCCCTCAAAAAGGGGGAAAAAGGCAAATTTTCCCCTTATTTTTCCCAAAAGGCC
CCCAAAAAAACCCNGGAAAAAGGNGAAATTTTGGGGGGGCCCCCCCAAAAAAAATTGGGGATTTTGGNGG
GAAAAATCCGGGAATAAANCCAAAGGGGCCCCTTTTTTTCCCCTTTTTATCCCCCCCAAAACCATAAAGG
AAAAACCNTTTGGGGGGGAAAAAAAAGCAAAAGGGTTTTCCCCCNTTTTTTTNCCCCCTTTTGGGGGAGT
TTTTGGGGGGAAAAAAAAAAAAAACGGCGCAAAATTTTAAANAAAAGGAATTAAAGTCCCCAATTCTCTG
GAAAAGGTCCCGGGGGGGGCAAAATCCCCCCCCNCCNAATTTCCCCTTTTTTCCCCCGGGGGNAAAAAAA
ACCCAATTTTCCCCCGCTTTGGGGGGAAAAACCCGGGAAAAAAGGGGTTTTGGGGGGACCCNCTTTTAA
